>Addgene plasmid #244752 | CL20_mEGFP_FOidr_200 | addgene full sequence | sequence record 488217 | Addgene NGS Result
AAAAAAAATCTAACCTCAAGTCAAGGCTTTTCTATGGAATAAGGAATGGACAGCAGGGGGCTGTTTCATA
TACTGATGACCTCTTTATAGCCAACCTTTGTTCATGGCAGCCAGCATATGGGCATATGTTGCCAAACTCT
AAACCAAATACTCATTCTGATGTTTTAAATGATTTGCCCTCCCATATGTCCTTCCGAGTGAGAGACACAA
AAAATTCCAACACACTATTGCAATGAAAATAAATTTCCTTTATTAGCCAGAAGTCAGATGCTCAAGGGGC
TTCATGATGTCCCCATAATTTTTGGCAGAGGGAAAAAGATCTGCTAGCTCGAGCAGCTGAAGCTTTATTG
AGGCTTAAGCAGTGGGTTCCCTAGTTAGCCAGAGAGCTCCCAGGCTCAGATCTGGTCTAACCAGAGAGAC
CCAGTACAGGCAAAAAGCAGATCTTGTCTTCTTTGGGAGTGAATTAGCCCTTCCAGTCCCCCCTTTTCTT
TTAAAAAGTGGCTAAGATCTACAGCTGCCTTGTAAGTCATTGGTCTTAAAGGTACCGTAATCTTATCTAG
AACCGGTTCAAAAACGAAACGGGATGTTACTAACGTGAAGACGCTTAGGAGTCGATTTAGACTCGCTGTT
TTCACTACTCTGTGTTTGGGATTGCTGCCCGTCAGTTTGGGCTCCACCCTCGGTCGTAAGCGACCCGTTC
TGTGTTGACGGGGAATTGCTACTCTGTTCACCGTGAGCCTGGGTTGACCCGTACAAGGTAAGATTGTGTT
CTCCAGTTTGGCCCGCATAATCCTGAGTGTGGGGCACACCGTACTCCGTCGGGATGCCGTTTTGGGGCGG
AGGGGGAAAGGGAATAGTCGTGAAGGGTTGGACCATAGCATCAGGGGTCGTAGTCGGCTCCTGATTGCCT
TGGTAGCGGGCTCCGTGAGCCTCCTCCGGATGAAAGCAGTTTTGACAACGGTTTTGAGTCAGAATGTTCG
CCTCGAAATGCTCACATAACGCGTCTCCTGGGACTTCTTCCATCCGGGAAGCGGCCGCACTTCCCCCGGA
GCCTCCGCTTCCGCCCTTGTACAGCTCGTCCATGCCGAGAGTGATCCCGGCGGCGGTCACGAACTCCAGC
AGGACCATGTGATCGCGCTTCTCGTTGGGGTCTTTGCTCAGCTTGGACTGGGTGCTCAGGTAGTGGTTGT
CGGGCAGCAGCACGGGGCCGTCGCCGATGGGGGTGTTCTGCTGGTAGTGGTCGGCGAGCTGCACGCTGCC
GTCCTCGATGTTGTGGCGGATCTTGAAGTTCACCTTGATGCCGTTCTTCTGCTTGTCGGCCATGATATAG
ACGTTGTGGCTGTTGTAGTTGTACTCCAGCTTGTGCCCCAGGATGTTGCCGTCCTCCTTGAAGTCGATGC
CCTTCAGCTCGATGCGGTTCACCAGGGTGTCGCCCTCGAACTTCACCTCGGCGCGGGTCTTGTAGTTGCC
GTCGTCCTTGAAGAAGATGGTGCGCTCCTGGACGTAGCCTTCGGGCATGGCGGACTTGAAGAAGTCGTGC
TGCTTCATGTGGTCGGGGTAGCGGCTGAAGCACTGCACGCCGTAGGTCAGGGTGGTCACGAGGGTGGGCC
AGGGCACGGGCAGCTTGCCGGTGGTGCAGATGAACTTCAGGGTCAGCTTGCCGTAGGTGGCATCGCCCTC
GCCCTCGCCGGACACGCTGAACTTGTGGCCGTTTACGTCGCCGTCCAGCTCGACCAGGATGGGCACCACC
CCGGTGAACAGCTCCTCGCCCTTGCTCACCATGGTGGCGACCGGTGGATCCCGGGCCCGCGGTACCGTCG
ACTGCAGAATTCGGTTCACTAAACGAGCCCGGTTCACTAAACGAGCTCTGCTTATATAGACCTCCCACCG
TACACGCCTACCGCCCATTTGCGTCAATGGGGCGGAGTTGTTACGACATTTTGGAAAGTCCCGTTGATTT
TGGTGCCAAAACAAACTCCCATTGACGTCAATGGGGTGGAGACTTGGAAATCCCCGTGAGTCAAACCGCT
ATCCACGCCCATTGATGTACTGCCAAAACCGCATCACCATGGTAATAGCGATGACTAATACGTAGATGTA
CTGCCAAGTAGGAAAGTCCCATAAGGTCATGTACTGGGCATAATGCCAGGCGGGCCATTTACCGTCATTG
ACGTCAATAGGGGGCGTACTTGGCATATGATACACTTGATGTACTGCCAAGTGGGCAGTTTACCGTAAAT
ACTCCACCCATTGACGTCAATGGAAAGTCCCTATTGGCGTTACTATGGGAACATACGTCATTATTGACGT
CAATGGGCGGGGGTCGTTGGGCGGTCAGCCAGGCGGGCCATTTACCGTAAGTTATGTAACGCGGAACTCC
ATATATGGGCTATGAACTAATGACCCCGTAATTGATTACTATTAATAACTAGCACGCGTTCGAAGCTTGA
GCTCGGTCCCCTCGGGGTTGGGAGGTGGGTCTGAAACGATAATGGTGAATATCCCTGCCTAACTCTATTC
ACTATAGAAAGTACAGCAAAAACTATTCTTAAACCTACCAAGCCTCCTACTATCATTATGAATAATTTTA
TATACCACAGCCAATTTGTTATGTTAAACCAATTCCACAAACTTGCCCATTTATCTAATTCCAATAATTC
TTGTTCATTCTTTTCTTGCTGGTTTTGCGATTCTTCAATTAAGGAGTGTATTAAGCTTGTGTAATTGTTA
ATTTCTCTGTCCCACTCCATCCAGGTCGTGTGATTCCAAATCTGTTCCAGAGATTTATTACTCCAACTAG
CATTCCAAGGCACAGCAGTGGTGCAAATGAGTTTTCCAGAGCAACCCCAAATCCCCAGGAGCTGTTGATC
CTTTAGGTATCTTTCCACAGCCAGGATTCTTGCCTGGAGCTGCTTGATGCCCCAGACTGTGAGTTGCAAC
AGATGCTGTTGCGCCTCAATAGCCCTCAGCAAATTGTTCTGCTGCTGCACTATACCAGACAATAATTGTC
TGGCCTGTACCGTCAGCGTCATTGACGCTGCGCCCATAGTGCTTCCTGCTGCTCCCAAGAACCCAAGGAA
CAAAGCTCCTATTCCCACTGCTCTTTTTTCTCTCTGCACCACTCTTCTCTTTGCCTTGGTGGGTGCTACT
CCTAATGGTTCAATTTTTACTACTTTATATTTATATAATTCACTTCTCCAATTGTCCCTCATATCTCCTC
CTTATGGTGTTTTACTAAACTTTTCCATGTTCTAATCCTCATCCTGTCTACTTGCCACACAATCATCACC
TGCCATCTGTTTTCCATAATCCCTAATGATCTTTGCTTTTCTTCTTGGCACTACTTTTATGTCACTATTA
TCTTGTATTACTACTGCCCCTTCACCTTTCCAGAGGAGCTTTGCTGGTCCTTTCCAAAGTGGATTTCTGC
TGTCCCTGTAATAAACCCGAAAATTTTGAATTTTTGTAATTTGTTTTTGTAATTCTTTAGTTTGTATGTC
TGTTGCTATTATGTCTACTATTCTTTCCCCTGCACTGTACCCCCCAATCCCCCCTTTTCTTTTAAAATTG
TGGATGAATACTGCCATTTGTACTGCTGTCTTAAGATGTTCAGCCTGATCTCTTACCTGTCCTATAATTT
TCTTTAATTCTTTATTCATAGATTCTACTACTCCTTGACTTTGGGGATTGTAGGGAATTTCCAGGTCTGA
AGATCCTGCTGCTTGCTGTGCTTTTTTCTTACTTTTGTTTTGCTCTTCCTCTATCTTGTCTAAAGCTTCC
TTGGTGTCTTTTATCTCTATCCTTTGATGCACACAATAGAGGGTTGCTACTGTATTATATAATGATCTAA
GTTCTTCTGATCCTGTCTGAAGGGATGGTTGTAGCTGTCCCAGTATTTGTCTACAGCCTTCTGATGTTTC
TAACAGGCCAGTATTAACTGCGAATCGTTCTAGCTCCCTGCTTGCCCATACTATATGTTTTAATTTATAT
TTTTTCTTTCCCCCTGGCCTTAACCGAATTTTTTCCCATCGCGATCTAATTCTCCCCCGCTTAATACTGA
CGCTCTCGCACCCATCTCTCTCCTTCTAGCCTCCGCTAGTCAAAATTTTTGGCGTACTCACCAGTCGCCG
CCCCTCGCCTCTTGCCGTGCGCGCTTCAGCAAGCCGAGTCCTGCGTCGAGAGAGCTCCTCTGGTTTCCCT
TTCGCTTTCAAGTCCCTGTTCGGGCGCCACTGCTAGAGATTTTCCACACTGACTAAAAGGGTCTGAGGGA
TCTCTAGTTACCAGAGTCACACAACAGACGGGCACACACTACTTGAAGCACTCAAGGCAAGCTTTATTGA
GGCTTAAGCAGTGGGTTCCCTAGTTAGCCAGAGAGCTCCCAGGCTCAGATCTGGTCTAACCAGAGAGACC
CAGTACAGGCAAAAAGCAGCTGCTTATATGCAGGATCTGAGGGCTCGCCACTCCCCAGTCCCGCCCAGGC
CACGCCTCCCATGGTAATAGCGATGACTAATACGTAGATGTACTGCCAAGTAGGAAAGTCCCATAAGGTC
ATGTACTGGGCATAATGCCAGGCGGGCCATTTACCGTCATTGACGTCAATAGGGGGCGTACTTGGCATAT
GATACACTTGATGTACTGCCAAGTGGGCAGTTTACCGTAAATACTCCACCCATTGACGTCAATGGAAAGT
CCCTATTGGCGTTACTATGGGAACATACGTCATTATTGACGTCAATGGGCGGGGGTCGTTGGGCGGTCAG
CCAGGCGGGCCATTTACCGTAAGTTATGTAACGCGGAACTCCATATATGGGCTATGAACTAATGACCCCG
TAATTGATTACTATTAATAACTAGTCAATAATCAATGTCGACCCAGGTGGCACTTTTCGGGGAAATGTGC
GCGGAACCCCTATTTGTTTATTTTTCTAAATACATTCAAATATGTATCCGCTCATGAGACAATAACCCTG
ATAAATGCTTCAATAATATTGAAAAAGGAAGAGTATGAGTATTCAACATTTCCGTGTCGCCCTTATTCCC
TTTTTTGCGGCATTTTGCCTTCCTGTTTTTGCTCACCCAGAAACGCTGGTGAAAGTAAAAGATGCTGAAG
ATCAGTTGGGTGCACGAGTGGGTTACATCGAACTGGATCTCAACAGCGGTAAGATCCTTGAGAGTTTTCG
CCCCGAAGAACGTTTTCCAATGATGAGCACTTTTAAAGTTCTGCTATGTGGCGCGGTATTATCCCGTATT
GACGCCGGGCAAGAGCAACTCGGTCGCCGCATACACTATTCTCAGAATGACTTGGTTGAGTACTCACCAG
TCACAGAAAAGCATCTTACGGATGGCATGACAGTAAGAGAATTATGCAGTGCTGCCATAACCATGAGTGA
TAACACTGCGGCCAACTTACTTCTGACAACGATCGGAGGACCGAAGGAGCTAACCGCTTTTTTGCACAAC
ATGGGGGATCATGTAACTCGCCTTGATCGTTGGGAACCGGAGCTGAATGAAGCCATACCAAACGACGAGC
GTGACACCACGATGCCTGTAGCAATGGCAACAACGTTGCGCAAACTATTAACTGGCGAACTACTTACTCT
AGCTTCCCGGCAACAATTAATAGACTGGATGGAGGCGGATAAAGTTGCAGGACCACTTCTGCGCTCGGCC
CTTCCGGCTGGCTGGTTTATTGCTGATAAATCTGGAGCCGGTGAGCGTGGGTCTCGCGGTATCATTGCAG
CACTGGGGCCAGATGGTAAGCCCTCCCGTATCGTAGTTATCTACACGACGGGGAGTCAGGCAACTATGGA
TGAACGAAATAGACAGATCGCTGAGATAGGTGCCTCACTGATTAAGCATTGGTAACTGTCAGACCAAGTT
TACTCATATATACTTTAGATTGATTTAAAACTTCATTTTTAATTTAAAAGGATCTAGGTGAAGATCCTTT
TTGATAATCTCATGACCAAAATCCCTTAACGTGAGTTTTCGTTCCACTGAGCGTCAGACCCCGTAGAAAA
GATCAAAGGATCTTCTTGAGATCCTTTTTTTCTGCGCGTAATCTGCTGCTTGCAAACAAAAAAACCACCG
CTACCAGCGGTGGTTTGTTTGCCGGATCAAGAGCTACCAACTCTTTTTCCGAAGGTAACTGGCTTCAGCA
GAGCGCAGATACCAAATACTGTTCTTCTAGTGTAGCCGTAGTTAGGCCACCACTTCAAGAACTCTGTAGC
ACCGCCTACATACCTCGCTCTGCTAATCCTGTTACCAGTGGCTGCTGCCAGTGGCGATAAGTCGTGTCTT
ACCGGGTTGGACTCAAGACGATAGTTACCGGATAAGGCGCAGCGGTCGGGCTGAACGGGGGGTTCGTGCA
CACAGCCCAGCTTGGAGCGAACGACCTACACCGAACTGAGATACCTACAGCGTGAGCTATGAGAAAGCGC
CACGCTTCCCGAAGGGAGAAAGGCGGACAGGTATCCGGTAAGCGGCAGGGTCGGAACAGGAGAGCGCACG
AGGGAGCTTCCAGGGGGAAACGCCTGGTATCTTTATAGTCCTGTCGGGTTTCGCCACCTCTGACTTGAGC
GTCGATTTTTGTGATGCTCGTCAGGGGGGCGGAGCCTATGGAAAAACGCCAGCAACGCGGCCTTTTTACG
GTTCCTGGCCTTTTGCTGGCCTTTTGCTCACATGTTCTTTCCTGCGTTATCCCCTGATTCTGTGGATAAC
CGTATTACCGCCTTTGAGTGAGCTGATACCGCTCGCCGCAGCCGAACGACCGAGCGCAGCGAGTCAGTGA
GCGAGGAAGCGGAAGAGCGCCCAATACGCAAACCGCCTCTCCCCGCGCGTTGGCCGATTCATTAATGCAG
CGGATCCAGACATGATAAGATACATTGATGAGTTTGGACAAACCACAACTAGAATGCAGTGAAAAAAATG
CTTTATTTGTGAAATTTGTGATGCTATTGCTTTATTTGTAACCATTATAAGCTGCAATAAACAAGTTAGC
TTTTTGCAAAAGCCTAGGCCTCCAAAAAAGCCTCCTCACTACTTCTGGAATAGCTCAGAGGCCGAGGCGG
CCTCGGCCTCTGCATAAATAAAAAAAATTAGTCAGCCATGGGGCGGAGAATGGGCGGAACTGGGCGGAGT
TAGGGGCGGGATGGGCGGAGTTAGGGGCGGGACTATGGTTGCTGACTAATTGAGATGCGGATCCGCTGGC
ACGACAGGTTTCCCGACTGGAAAGCGGGCAGTGAGCGCAACGCAATTAATGTGAGTTAGCTCACTCATTA
GGCACCCCAGGCTTTACACTTTATGCTTCCGGCTCGTATGTTGTGTGGAATTGTGAGCGGATAACAATTT
CACACAGGAAACAGCTATGACCATGATTACGCCAAGCTTGGGCTGCAGGTCGAGGGATCTCCATAAGAGA
AGAGGGACAGCTATGACTGGGAGTAGTCAGGAGAGGAGGAAAAATCTGGCTAGTAAAACATGTAAGGAAA
ATTTTAGGGATGTTAAAGAAAAAAATAACACAAAACAAAATAT
Features (pLannotate 1.2.2; 29 found; start..end, strand, type, name):
    199..254     -  polyA_signal   β-globin poly(A) signal: rabbit β-globin polyadenylation signal (Gil and Proudfoot, 1987)
    340..475     -  LTR            3' LTR (ΔU3) (fragment): self-inactivating 3' long terminal repeat (LTR) from HIV-1
    477..545     -  CDS            nef (fragment): NEF_HV1Z2 - Experimental evidence at protein level: Swiss-Prot protein existence level 1. Extracellular Nef protein targets CD4(+) T-lymphocytes for apoptosis by interacting with CXCR4 surface receptors. From Human immunodeficiency virus type 1 group M subtype D (isolate Z2/CDC-Z34) (HIV-1).
    571..912     -  CDS            RBFOX2 (fragment): RFOX2_HUMAN - Also known as FOX2, HRNBP2, RBM9, RTA. Experimental evidence at protein level: Swiss-Prot protein existence level 1. RNA-binding protein that regulates alternative splicing events by binding to 5'-UGCAUGU-3' elements. Prevents binding of U2AF2 to the 3'-splice site. Regulates alternative splicing of tissue- specific exons and of differentially spliced exons during erythropoiesis (By similarity). RNA-binding protein that seems to act as a coregulatory factor of ER-alpha. From Homo sapiens (Human).
   1066..1782    -  CDS            mEGFP: mEGFP is a basic (constitutively fluorescent) green fluorescent protein published in 2002, derived from Aequorea victoria. It has moderate acid sensitivity.
   1796..1833    -  misc_feature   MCS (fragment): multiple cloning site
   1832..1848    -  promoter       tight TRE promoter (fragment): Tet-responsive promoter PTight, consisting of seven tet operator sequences followed by the minimal CMV promoter
   1864..2067    -  promoter       CMV promoter: human cytomegalovirus (CMV) immediate early promoter
   2068..2371    -  enhancer       CMV enhancer: human cytomegalovirus immediate early enhancer
   2439..2455    -  misc_feature   MCS (fragment): multiple cloning site
   2455..2480    -  CDS            Rev (fragment): human immunodeficiency virus 1 (HIV-1) Rev protein; rev; enhances nuclear export of unspliced and incompletely spliced viral mRNAs
   2857..3090    -  misc_feature   RRE: The Rev response element (RRE) of HIV-1 allows for Rev-dependent mRNA export from the nucleus to the cytoplasm.
   3224..3307    -  CDS            vif (fragment): VIF_HV1BR - Experimental evidence at protein level: Swiss-Prot protein existence level 1. Counteracts the innate antiviral activity of host APOBEC3F and APOBEC3G. Forms a complex with host APOBEC3F and APOBEC3G thus preventing the entry of these lethally hypermutating enzymes into progeny virions. Recruits an active E3 ubiquitin ligase complex composed of elongin BC, CUL5, and RBX2 to induce polyubiquitination of APOBEC3G and APOBEC3F. In turn, they are directed to the 26S proteasome for degradation. Vif interaction with APOBEC3G also blocks its cytidine deaminase activity in a proteasome-inde
   3450..3567    -  misc_feature   cPPT/CTS: central polypurine tract and central termination sequence of HIV-1
   3716..4075    -  CDS            HIV-1 gag (fragment): gag protein from human immunodeficiency virus 1; gag
   4059..4184    -  misc_feature   HIV-1 Ψ: packaging signal of human immunodeficiency virus type 1
   4231..4488    -  LTR            5' LTR (truncated): truncated 5' long terminal repeat (LTR) from HIV-1
   4490..4869    -  enhancer       CMV enhancer: human cytomegalovirus immediate early enhancer
   4900..5004    +  promoter       AmpR promoter: bla
   5005..5865    +  CDS            AmpR: β-lactamase; bla; confers resistance to ampicillin, carbenicillin, and related antibiotics
   6036..6624    +  rep_origin     ori: high-copy-number ColE1/pMB1/pBR322/pUC origin of replication
   6807..6861    +  CDS            lacI (fragment): lac repressor; lacI; The lac repressor binds to the lac operator to inhibit transcription in E. coli. This inhibition can be relieved by adding lactose or isopropyl-β-D-thiogalactopyranoside (IPTG).
   6863..6997    -  polyA_signal   SV40 poly(A) signal: SV40 polyadenylation signal
   7017..7152    -  rep_origin     SV40 ori: SV40 origin of replication
   7176..7198    -  promoter       SV40 promoter (fragment): SV40 enhancer and early promoter
   7205..7244    +  CDS            lacI (fragment): lac repressor; lacI; The lac repressor binds to the lac operator to inhibit transcription in E. coli. This inhibition can be relieved by adding lactose or isopropyl-β-D-thiogalactopyranoside (IPTG).
   7257..7278    +  protein_bind   CAP binding site: CAP binding activates transcription in the presence of cAMP. E. coli catabolite activator protein
   7293..7323    +  promoter       lac promoter: promoter for the E. coli lac operon
   7331..7347    +  protein_bind   lac operator: The lac repressor binds to the lac operator to inhibit transcription in E. coli. This inhibition can be relieved by adding lactose or isopropyl-β-D-thiogalactopyranoside (IPTG). lac repressor encoded by lacI
