[The description below was written by a language model from this plasmid's Addgene catalogue record and pLannotate feature annotations shown in this document.]
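Description:
CL20_mEGFP_FOidr_200 is a mammalian expression plasmid built on the CL20 backbone. The catalogue lists it only as a mammalian expression vector, but the feature table shows that it has the architecture of a self-inactivating HIV-1 lentiviral transfer vector. A CMV enhancer is fused to a truncated 5' LTR. This is followed by the Ψ packaging signal with a partial gag sequence, the cPPT/CTS, the Rev response element, and a ΔU3 3' LTR fragment, with a rabbit β-globin polyadenylation signal downstream. Together these elements would allow Rev-dependent export and packaging of the vector RNA when helper functions are supplied in trans, and integration would leave the LTR promoter inactive. The short vif, rev and nef annotations are residual fragments of viral sequence rather than intact genes. In bacteria the plasmid is maintained through a high-copy ColE1/pUC-type origin and selected with ampicillin through β-lactamase. An SV40 origin and an SV40 poly(A) signal are also present in the backbone.

The payload sits between the viral elements and is driven by an internal CMV enhancer/promoter. It encodes monomeric EGFP fused to the N terminus of FOidr_200, an unmutated intrinsically disordered region taken from the human fusion protein TRIOBP_RBFOX2. The depositor's comment suggests that it corresponds to residues 1–151 of that fusion. The annotation software identifies part of the insert as an RBFOX2 fragment. The stretch between mEGFP and that fragment is unannotated and may hold the TRIOBP-derived portion, although the record does not say so. The stated purpose is to express the fluorescently tagged IDR in mammalian cells. The associated publication concerns links between protein condensate formation and RNA biology, so the mEGFP tag probably serves to visualise the protein's localisation and any condensate formation.
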