Addgene plasmid #244752: CL20_mEGFP_FOidr_200
Purpose: Express mEGFP-tagged intrinsically disordered protein (IDR), FOidr_200, derived from human fusion protein TRIOBP_RBFOX2
Depositing lab: Richard Kriwacki. Depositing organization: St. Jude Children's Research Hospital. Publication: Proteome-wide computational analyses reveal links between protein condensate formation and RNA biology. Maiti S, Tripathi S, Baggett DW, Phillips AH, Park CG, Wang J, Wahiduzzaman, Freyaldenhoven WT, Kinger S, Pioso BJ, Bollinger JC, Somjee R, Lang B, Babu MM, Kriwacki RW. Sci Adv. 2025 Dec 5;11(49):eady1420. doi: 10.1126/sciadv.ady1420. Epub 2025 Dec 3. PubMed 41337585.
Backbone
  Vector backbone: CL20
  Vector type: Mammalian Expression
Growth in bacteria
  Bacterial resistance: Ampicillin, 100 μg/mL
  Growth temperature: 37°C
  Growth strain: NEB Stable
  Copy number: High Copy
Gene/Insert
  Gene/Insert name: FOidr_200
  Species: H. sapiens (human)
  Mutation: Unmutated
  Tag / fusion protein: monomeric EGFP (N terminal on insert)
  Cloning method: Restriction Enzyme; 5′ cloning site Unknown (unknown if destroyed)
Terms and licenses: Academic/Nonprofit Terms; Industry Terms: Not Available to Industry
Depositor comments: TRIOBP_RBFOX2_1_151
How to cite: CL20_mEGFP_FOidr_200 was a gift from Richard Kriwacki (Addgene plasmid # 244752 ; http://n2t.net/addgene:244752 ; RRID:Addgene_244752)
